>Addgene plasmid #214416 | CFAST-Halotag-6xHp | addgene full sequence | sequence record 425782 | Addgene NGS Result
CGAGCGCATGCACTACGTCGATGTTGGTCCGCGCGATGGCACCCCTGTGCTGTTCCTGCACGGTAACCCG
ACCTCCTCCTACGTGTGGCGCAACATCATCCCGCATGTTGCACCGACCCATCGCTGCATTGCTCCAGACC
TGATCGGTATGGGCAAATCCGACAAACCAGACCTGGGTTATTTCTTCGACGACCACGTCCGCTTCATGGA
TGCCTTCATCGAAGCCCTGGGTCTGGAAGAGGTCGTCCTGGTCATTCACGACTGGGGCTCCGCTCTGGGT
TTCCACTGGGCCAAGCGCAATCCAGAGCGCGTCAAAGGTATTGCATTTATGGAGTTCATCCGCCCTATCC
CGACCTGGGACGAATGGCCAGAATTTGCCCGCGAGACCTTCCAGGCCTTCCGCACCACCGACGTCGGCCG
CAAGCTGATCATCGATCAGAACGTTTTTATCGAGGGTACGCTGCCGATGGGTGTCGTCCGCCCGCTGACT
GAAGTCGAGATGGACCATTACCGCGAGCCGTTCCTGAATCCTGTTGACCGCGAGCCACTGTGGCGCTTCC
CAAACGAGCTGCCAATCGCCGGTGAGCCAGCGAACATCGTCGCGCTGGTCGAAGAATACATGGACTGGCT
GCACCAGTCCCCTGTCCCGAAGCTGCTGTTCTGGGGCACCCCAGGCGTTCTGATCCCACCGGCCGAAGCC
GCTCGCCTGGCCAAAAGCCTGCCTAACTGCAAGGCTGTGGACATCGGCCCGGGTCTGAATCTGCTGCAAG
AAGACAACCCGGACCTGATCGGCAGCGAGATCGCGCGCTGGCTGTCGACGCTCGAGATTTCCGGCATGTA
CAAGTCCGGACTCAGATCTCGAGCTCAAGCATCGAATTCCGAATCCCCGCACAAACGCAACCTGTACTAC
TTCTCTTACCCCCTTTTTGTCGGGTTTGCTCTACTTCGATTGGTTGCTTTTCATCTTGGATTACTGTTTG
TTTGGTTGTGTCAACGCTTTTCTAGAGCGCTGATGGCTGCGAAACGTTCGGCTAATAGTGAATCGCCCCA
TAAGAGGAACTTATATTACTTCAGCTATCCCTTGTTCGTGGGTTTCGCGCTACTTCGGCTGGTCGCGTTT
CATCTAGGTTTGTTGTTTGTCTGGTTATGTCAACGGTTCTCGCGAGCGTTAATGGCAGCAAAGAGGTCGG
CAAATAGCGAATCGCCTCATAAACGCAACCTCTATTACTTCTCTTACCCGTTGTTCGTTGGCTTCGCTCT
CCTTCGGCTAGTTGCGTTTCATCTTGGTCTTCTGTTCGTGTGGCTTTGCCAAAGATTTTCGCGAGCTTTA
ATGGCGGCTAAGAGGAGTGCCAATAGCGAATCCCCGCATAAGCGGAACTTATACTACTTCTCTTACCCTC
TTTTTGTAGGCTTTGCTCTACTCCGGCTAGTGGCCTTCCATCTAGGCCTACTATTCGTCTGGCTCTGCCA
GCGCTTCTCGCGAGCCTTGATGGCAGCTAAGCGTTCCGCAAATAGCGAATCACCTCATAAGCGGAATCTG
TACTATTTCTCATATCCTCTCTTCGTAGGGTTCGCACTATTACGTCTTGTAGCATTTCATCTGGGATTAT
TATTCGTCTGGTTGTGCCAGCGATTTTCACGAGCCTTAATGGCTGCGAAGAGAAGCGCAAATTCTGAATC
TCCTCACAAGCGGAACCTCTATTACTTTAGTTACCCGCTCTTCGTCGGTTTCGCGTTACTCAGGCTGGTT
GCATTCCACCTCGGCTTGCTGTTCGTATGGCTTTGCCAGAGATTCTCCCGGGCGCTAATGGCAGCCAAGC
GCTCCTAAGGATCCACCGGATCTAGATAACTGATCATAATCAGCCATACCACATTTGTAGAGGTTTTACT
TGCTTTAAAAAACCTCCCACACCTCCCCCTGAACCTGAAACATAAAATGAATGCAATTGTTGTTGTTAAC
TTGTTTATTGCAGCTTATAATGGTTACAAATAAAGCAATAGCATCACAAATTTCACAAATAAAGCATTTT
TTTCACTGCATTCTAGTTGTGGTTTGTCCAAACTCATCAATGTATCTTAACGCGTAAATTGTAAGCGTTA
ATATTTTGTTAAAATTCGCGTTAAATTTTTGTTAAATCAGCTCATTTTTTAACCAATAGGCCGAAATCGG
CAAAATCCCTTATAAATCAAAAGAATAGACCGAGATAGGGT
[37 nt withheld, positions 2212-2248]
AAAGAACGTGGACTCCAACGTCAAAGG
[49 nt withheld, positions 2276-2324]
T
[91 nt withheld, positions 2326-2416]
G
[124 nt withheld, positions 2418-2541]
CAGGTGGCACTTTTCGGGGAAATGTGCGCGGAACCCCTATTTGTTTATTTTTCTAAATACATTCAAATAT
GTATCCGCTCATGAGACAATAACCCTGATAAATGCTTCAATAATATTGAAAAAGGAAGAGTCCTGAGGCG
GAAAGAACCAGCTGTGGAATGTGTGTCAGTTAGGGTGTGGAAAGTCCCCAGGCTCCCCAGCAGGCAGAAG
TATGCAAAGCATGCATCTCAATTAGTCAGCAACCAGGTGTGGAAAGTCCCCAGGCTCCCCAGCAGGCAGA
AGTATGCAAAGCATGCATCTCAATTAGTCAGCAACCATAGTCCCGCCCCTAACTCCGCCCATCCCGCCCC
TAACTCCGCCCAGTTCCGCCCATTCTCCGCCCCATGGCTGACTAATTTTTTTTATTTATGCAGAGGCCGA
GGCCGCCTCGGCCTCTGAGCTATTCCAGAAGTAGTGAGGAGGCTTTTTTGGAGGCCTAGGCTTTTGCAAA
GATCGATCAAGAGACAGGATGAGGATCGTTTCGCATGATTGAACAAGATGGATTGCACGCAGGTTCTCCG
GCCGCTTGGGTGGAGAGGCTATTCGGCTATGACTGGGCACAACAGACAATCGGCTGCTCTGATGCCGCCG
TGTTCCGGCTGTCAGCGCAGGGGCGCCCGGTTCTTTTTGTCAAGACCGACCTGTCCGGTGCCCTGAATGA
ACTGCAAGACGAGGCAGCGCGGCTATCGTGGCTGGCCACGACGGGCGTTCCTTGCGCAGCTGTGCTCGAC
GTTGTCACTGAAGCGGGAAGGGACTGGCTGCTATTGGGCGAAGTGCCGGGGCAGGATCTCCTGTCATCTC
ACCTTGCTCCTGCCGAGAAAGTATCCATCATGGCTGATGCAATGCGGCGGCTGCATACGCTTGATCCGGC
TACCTGCCCATTCGACCACCAAGCGAAACATCGCATCGAGCGAGCACGTACTCGGATGGAAGCCGGTCTT
GTCGATCAGGATGATCTGGACGAAGAGCATCAGGGGCTCGCGCCAGCCGAACTGTTCGCCAGGCTCAAGG
CGAGCATGCCCGACGGCGAGGATCTCGTCGTGACCCATGGCGATGCCTGCTTGCCGAATATCATGGTGGA
AAATGGCCGCTTTTCTGGATTCATCGACTGTGGCCGGCTGGGTGTGGCGGACCGCTATCAGGACATAGCG
TTGGCTACCCGTGATATTGCTGAAGAGCTTGGCGGCGAATGGGCTGACCGCTTCCTCGTGCTTTACGGTA
TCGCCGCTCCCGATTCGCAGCGCATCGCCTTCTATCGCCTTCTTGACGAGTTCTTCTGAGCGGGACTCTG
GGGTTCGAAATGACCGACCAAGCGACGCCCAACCTGCCATCACGAGATTTCGATTCCACCGCCGCCTTCT
ATGAAAGGTTGGGCTTCGGAATCGTTTTCCGGGACGCCGGCTGGATGATCCTCCAGCGCGGGGATCTCAT
GCTGGAGTTCTTCGCCCACCCTAGGGGGAGGCTAACTGAAACACGGAAGGAGACAATACCGGAAGGAACC
CGCGCTATGACGGCAATAAAAAGACAGAATAAAACGCACGGTGTTGGGTCGTTTGTTCATAAACGCGGGG
TTCGGTCCCAGGGCTGGCACTCTGTCGATACCCCACCGAGACCCCATTGGGGCCAATACGCCCGCGTTTC
TTCCTTTTCCCCACCCCACCCCCCAAGTTCGGGTGAAGGCCCAGGGCTCGCAGCCAACGTCGGGGCGGCA
GGCCCTGCCATAGCCTCAGGTTACTCATATATACTTTAGATTGATTTAAAACTTCATTTTTAATTTAAAA
GGATCTAGGTGAAGATCCTTTTTGATAATCTCATGACCAAAATCCCTTAACGTGAGTTTTCGTTCCACTG
AGCGTCAGACCCCGTAGAAAAGATCAAAGGATCTTCTTGAGATCCTTTTTTTCTGCGCGTAATCTGCTGC
TTGCAAACAAAAAAACCACCGCTACCAGCGGTGGTTTGTTTGCCGGATCAAGAGCTACCAACTCTTTTTC
CGAAGGTAACTGGCTTCAGCAGAGCGCAGATACCAAATACTGTTCTTCTAGTGTAGCCGTAGTTAGGCCA
CCACTTCAAGAACTCTGTAGCACCGCCTACATACCTCGCTCTGCTAATCCTGTTACCAGTGGCTGCTGCC
AGTGGCGATAAGTCGTGTCTTACCGGGTTGGACTCAAGACGATAGTTACCGGATAAGGCGCAGCGGTCGG
GCTGAACGGGGGGTTCGTGCACACAGCCCAGCTTGGAGCGAACGACCTACACCGAACTGAGATACCTACA
GCGTGAGCTATGAGAAAGCGCCACGCTTCCCGAAGGGAGAAAGGCGGACAGGTATCCGGTAAGCGGCAGG
GTCGGAACAGGAGAGCGCACGAGGGAGCTTCCAGGGGGAAACGCCTGGTATCTTTATAGTCCTGTCGGGT
TTCGCCACCTCTGACTTGAGCGTCGATTTTTGTGATGCTCGTCAGGGGGGCGGAGCCTATGGAAAAACGC
CAGCAACGCGGCCTTTTTACGGTTCCTGGCCTTTTGCTGGCCTTTTGCTCACATGTTCTTTCCTGCGTTA
TCCCCTGATTCTGTGGATAACCGTATTACCGCCATGCATTAGTTATTAATAGTAATCAATTACGGGGTCA
TTAGTTCATAGCCCATATATGGAGTTCCGCGTTACATAACTTACGGTAAATGGCCCGCCTGGCTGACCGC
CCAACGACCCCCGCCCATTGACGTCAATAATGACGTATGTTCCCATAGTAACGCCAATAGGGACTTTCCA
TTGACGTCAATGGGTGGAGTATTTACGGTAAACTGCCCACTTGGCAGTACATCAAGTGTATCATATGCCA
AGTACGCCCCCTATTGACGTCAATGACGGTAAATGGCCCGCCTGGCATTATGCCCAGTACATGACCTTAT
GGGACTTTCCTACTTGGCAGTACATCTACGTATTAGTCATCGCTATTACCATGGTGATGCGGTTTTGGCA
GTACATCAATGGGCGTGGATAGCGGTTTGACTCACGGGGATTTCCAAGTCTCCACCCCATTGACGTCAAT
GGGAGTTTGTTTTGGCACCAAAATCAACGGGACTTTCCAAAATGTCGTAACAACTCCGCCCCATTGACGC
AAATGGGCGGTAGGCGTGTACGGTGGGAGGTCTATATAAGCAGAGCTGGTTTAGTGAACCGTCAGATCCG
CTAGCCACCATGGGTGACAGCTATTGGGTCTTTGTGAAACGGGTGTCCACTAGTGAAACCGAAACCGGAG
GCGGCTCCGGAGGCAGCGGCGGTTCTGGAGGTTCCACCCTACCGGTCGCCACCATGGCAGAAATCGGTAC
TGGCTTTCCATTCGACCCCCATTATGTGGAAGTCCTGGG
Features (pLannotate 1.2.2; 18 found; start..end, strand, type, name):
    845..879     +  misc_feature   MCS (fragment): multiple cloning site
   1358..1525    +  CDS            SPAST (fragment): SPAST_BOVIN - Also known as SPG4 From Bos taurus (Bovine).
   1517..1684    +  CDS            SPAST (fragment): SPAST_BOVIN - Also known as SPG4 From Bos taurus (Bovine).
   1679..1846    +  CDS            spast (fragment): SPAST_XENTR - Also known as spg4 From Xenopus tropicalis (Western clawed frog) (Silurana tropicalis).
   1851..1935    +  CDS            large T antigen (fragment): large T antigen from SV40 (simian virus 40)
   1958..2079    +  polyA_signal   SV40 poly(A) signal: SV40 polyadenylation signal
   2113..2541    -  rep_origin     f1 ori (sequence partly withheld): f1 bacteriophage origin of replication; arrow indicates direction of (+) strand synthesis
   2568..2672    +  promoter       AmpR promoter: bla
   2674..3031    +  promoter       SV40 promoter: SV40 enhancer and early promoter
   3066..3860    +  CDS            NeoR/KanR: aminoglycoside phosphotransferase from Tn5; aph(3')-II (or nptII); confers resistance to neomycin, kanamycin, and G418 (Geneticin®)
   3881..4033    +  CDS            ble (fragment): BLE_KLEPN - Experimental evidence at protein level: Swiss-Prot protein existence level 1. Binding protein with a strong affinity to the bleomycin family of antibiotics. Binds to CL990; an antimitotic-antibiotic compound. From Klebsiella pneumoniae.
   4092..4139    +  polyA_signal   HSV TK poly(A) signal: herpes simplex virus thymidine kinase polyadenylation signal (Cole and Stacy, 1985)
   4230..4246    -  polyA_signal   bGH poly(A) signal (fragment): bovine growth hormone polyadenylation signal
   4468..5056    +  rep_origin     ori: high-copy-number ColE1/pMB1/pBR322/pUC origin of replication
   5231..5534    +  enhancer       CMV enhancer: human cytomegalovirus immediate early enhancer
   5535..5738    +  promoter       CMV promoter: human cytomegalovirus (CMV) immediate early promoter
   5774..5806    +  CDS            Y-FAST (fragment): small protein tag, derived from photoactive yellow protein, that allows in vivo fluorescent labeling by addition of a cell-permeant fluorogen (Plamont et al., 2016)
   5885..835     +  CDS            HaloTag® (across the origin): modified bacterial dehalogenase that forms covalent bonds with chloroalkane derivatives
