[The description below was written by a language model from this plasmid's Addgene catalogue record and pLannotate feature annotations shown in this document.]
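Description:
CFAST-Halotag-6xHp is a mammalian expression plasmid of about 5.9 kb that targets the small C-terminal fragment of the split FAST fluorogenic reporter to lipid droplets. Its backbone layout resembles the common CMV/kanamycin reporter vectors. A high-copy ColE1/pUC-type origin supports propagation in E. coli, and an f1 origin is also present. A single NeoR/KanR (Tn5 aminoglycoside phosphotransferase) gene sits behind tandem bacterial (bla) and SV40 early promoters and is terminated by the HSV TK poly(A) signal. This gene gives kanamycin resistance in bacteria and could allow G418 selection in mammalian cells.

The expression cassette is driven by the CMV immediate-early enhancer and promoter and ends at an SV40 poly(A) signal. The annotation shows a short FAST-derived segment (CFAST) followed by a full HaloTag coding sequence, a remnant of the multiple cloning site, and then a series of repeated segments that match spastin. These repeats appear to correspond to the "6xHp" module, although only three repeat blocks are called by the annotation software, with best hits to bovine and frog orthologues, while the catalogue lists the species as human. The record does not define "Hp" explicitly, but it states that the fusion localizes to lipid droplets.

According to the depositor, the plasmid was made by deleting a 20 nm linker from the parental CFAST-20nm-Halo-6xHp construct using AgeI sites, which gives a shorter-reach version. CFAST becomes fluorogenic only when it complements a partner FAST fragment, so this construct serves as the lipid droplet-anchored half of a complementation system for detecting contacts between lipid droplets and other organelles. HaloTag allows independent labelling of the fusion with chloroalkane ligands.
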