Addgene plasmid #214416: CFAST-Halotag-6xHp
Purpose: Lipid droplet localization of CFAST fused to Halotag-6xHp
Depositing lab: Chi-Lun Chang. Publication: A fluorogenic complementation tool kit for interrogating lipid droplet-organelle interaction. Li X, Gamuyao R, Wu ML, Cho WJ, King SV, Petersen RA, Stabley DR, Lindow C, Climer LK, Shirinifard A, Ferrara F, Throm RE, Robinson CG, Zhou Y, Carisey AF, Tebo AG, Chang CL. J Cell Biol. 2024 Sep 2;223(9):e202311126. doi: 10.1083/jcb.202311126. Epub 2024 Jul 1. PubMed 38949658.
Backbone
  Vector backbone: CFAST-20nm-Halo-6xHp NC
  Vector type: Mammalian Expression
Growth in bacteria
  Bacterial resistance: Kanamycin, 50 μg/mL
  Growth temperature: 37°C
  Growth strain: DH5alpha
  Copy number: Unknown
Gene/Insert
  Gene/Insert name: deletion
  Species: H. sapiens (human)
  Promoter: CMV
  Tag / fusion protein: CFAST-Halo (N terminal on insert)
  Cloning method: Restriction Enzyme; 5′ cloning site AgeI (unknown if destroyed); 3′ cloning site AgeI (unknown if destroyed)
Terms and licenses: Academic/Nonprofit Terms; Industry Terms: Not Available to Industry
Depositor comments: construct was generated by deletion of 20 nm linker of the backbone: CFAST-20nm-Halo-6xHp NC
How to cite: CFAST-Halotag-6xHp was a gift from Chi-Lun Chang (Addgene plasmid # 214416 ; http://n2t.net/addgene:214416 ; RRID:Addgene_214416)
